>Addgene plasmid #185220 | pST_pvLEA22mer_mutant_2 (pBS0715) | addgene full sequence | sequence record 366851 | Addgene NGS Result
CCTGACGTCGACGGATCGGGAGATCTCCCGATCCCCTATGGTGCACTCTCAGTACAATCTGCTCTGATGC
CGCATAGTTAAGCCAGTATCTGCTCCCTGCTTGTGTGTTGGAGGTCGCTGAGTAGTGCGCGAGCAAAATT
TAAGCTACAACAAGGCAAGGCTTGACCGACAATTGCATGAAGAATCTGCTTAGGGTTAGGCGTTTTGCGC
TGCTTCGCGATGTACGGGCCAGATATACGCGTTGACATTGATTATTGACTAGTTATTAATAGTAATCAAT
TACGGGGTCATTAGTTCATAGCCCATATATGGAGTTCCGCGTTACATAACTTACGGTAAATGGCCCGCCT
GGCTGACCGCCCAACGACCCCCGCCCATTGACGTCAATAATGACGTATGTTCCCATAGTAACGCCAATAG
GGACTTTCCATTGACGTCAATGGGTGGAGTATTTACGGTAAACTGCCCACTTGGCAGTACATCAAGTGTA
TCATATGCCAAGTACGCCCCCTATTGACGTCAATGACGGTAAATGGCCCGCCTGGCATTATGCCCAGTAC
ATGACCTTATGGGACTTTCCTACTTGGCAGTACATCTACGTATTAGTCATCGCTATTACCATGGTGATGC
GGTTTTGGCAGTACATCAATGGGCGTGGATAGCGGTTTGACTCACGGGGATTTCCAAGTCTCCACCCCAT
TGACGTCAATGGGAGTTTGTTTTGGCACCAAAATCAACGGGACTTTCCAAAATGTCGTAACAACTCCGCC
CCATTGACGCAAATGGGCGGTAGGCGTGTACGGTGGGAGGTCTATATAAGCAGAGCTCTCTGGCTAACTA
GAGAACCCACTGCTTACTGGCTTATCGAAATTAATACGACTCACTATAGGGAGACCCAAGCTGGCTAGCC
ACCATGGCCAAGGACGGAACCAAGGAGAAGAAAGGAGAGGCAAAGGACGGCACCAAGGAGAAAAAGGGGG
AGTGATGAATTGCCAATTGAAATTTGACGGCCTATGTCACTGAAACTATCCAAACACCCCATGTCGATAC
TGAACGTATCGACGCATACCTCCTTCCTTGAAAACGCACAATCATACAACTGGGCACATAATGCGTACGC
CCATCTAGTACACCCATCTCTGTAGGTCCAGTTCAAGAGCTGGAAGAGCACCCTCCACTTAGACGTGCCG
TAAGATAGAGGTTAGTGAGAATAGCCATCCAATATGAGCGTTGATAGCTAGACGAGGATAAGGCAGTGAT
AGAAGGGGCACCAAGCTTCATTCGCACCCGCTGATCAGCCTCGACTGTGCCTTCTAGTTGCCAGCCATCT
GTTGTTTGCCCCTCCCCCGTGCCTTCCTTGACCCTGGAAGGTGCCACTCCCACTGTCCTTTCCTAATAAA
ATGAGGAAATTGCATCGCATTGTCTGAGTAGGTGTCATTCTATTCTGGGGGGTGGGGTGGGGCAGGACAG
CAAGGGGGAGGATTGGGAAGACAATAGCAGGCATGCTGGGGATGCGGTGGGCTCTATGGCTTCTGAGGCG
GAAAGAACCAGCTGGGGCTCTAGGGGGTATCCCC
[124 nt withheld, positions 1575-1698]
C
[91 nt withheld, positions 1700-1790]
A
[49 nt withheld, positions 1792-1840]
CCTTTGACGTTGGAGTCCACGTTCTTT
[37 nt withheld, positions 1868-1904]
ACCCTATCTCGGTCTATTCTTTTGATTTATAAGGGATTTTGCCGATTTCGGCCTATTGGTTAAAAAATGA
GCTGATTTAACAAAAATTTAACGCGAATTAATTCTGTGGAATGTGTGTCAGTTAGGGTGTGGAAAGTCCC
CAGGCTCCCCAGCAGGCAGAAGTATGCAAAGCATGCATCTCAATTAGTCAGCAACCAGGTGTGGAAAGTC
CCCAGGCTCCCCAGCAGGCAGAAGTATGCAAAGCATGCATCTCAATTAGTCAGCAACCATAGTCCCGCCC
CTAACTCCGCCCATCCCGCCCCTAACTCCGCCCAGTTCCGCCCATTCTCCGCCCCATGGCTGACTAATTT
TTTTTATTTATGCAGAGGCCGAGGCCGCCTCTGCCTCTGAGCTATTCCAGAAGTAGTGAGGAGGCTTTTT
TGGAGGCCTAGGCTTTTGCAAAAAGCTCCCGGGAGCTTGTATATCCATTTTCGGATCTGATCAGCACGTG
TTGACAATTAATCATCGGCATAGTATATCGGCATAGTATAATACGACAAGGTGAGGAACTAAACCATGGC
CAAGTTGACCAGTGCCGTTCCGGTGCTCACCGCGCGCGACGTCGCCGGAGCGGTCGAGTTCTGGACCGAC
CGGCTCGGGTTCTCCCGGGACTTCGTGGAGGACGACTTCGCCGGTGTGGTCCGGGACGACGTGACCCTGT
TCATCAGCGCGGTCCAGGACCAGGTGGTGCCGGACAACACCCTGGCCTGGGTGTGGGTGCGCGGCCTGGA
CGAGCTGTACGCCGAGTGGTCGGAGGTCGTGTCCACGAACTTCCGGGACGCCTCCGGGCCGGCCATGACC
GAGATCGGCGAGCAGCCGTGGGGGCGGGAGTTCGCCCTGCGCGACCCGGCCGGCAACTGCGTGCACTTCG
TGGCCGAGGAGCAGGACTGACACGTGCTACGAGATTTCGATTCCACCGCCGCCTTCTATGAAAGGTTGGG
CTTCGGAATCGTTTTCCGGGACGCCGGCTGGATGATCCTCCAGCGCGGGGATCTCATGCTGGAGTTCTTC
GCCCACCCCAACTTGTTTATTGCAGCTTATAATGGTTACAAATAAAGCAATAGCATCACAAATTTCACAA
ATAAAGCATTTTTTTCACTGCATTCTAGTTGTGGTTTGTCCAAACTCATCAATGTATCTTATCATGTCTG
TATACCGTCGACCTCTAGCTAGAGCTTGGCGTAATCATGGTCATAGCTGTTTCCTGTGTGAAATTGTTAT
CCGCTCACAATTCCACACAACATACGAGCCGGAAGCATAAAGTGTAAAGCCTGGGGTGCCTAATGAGTGA
GCTAACTTACATTAATTGCGTTGCGCTCACTGCCCGCTTTCCAGTCGGGAAACCTGTCGTGCCAGCTGCA
TTAATGAATCGGCCAACGCGCGGGGAGAGGCGGTTTGCGTATTGGGCGCTCTTCCGCTTCCTCGCTCACT
GACTCGCTGCGCTCGGTCGTTCGGCTGCGGCGAGCGGTATCAGCTCACTCAAAGGCGGTAATACGGTTAT
CCACAGAATCAGGGGATAACGCAGGAAAGAACATGTGAGCAAAAGGCCAGCAAAAGGCCAGGAACCGTAA
AAAGGCCGCGTTGCTGGCGTTTTTCCATAGGCTCCGCCCCCCTGACGAGCATCACAAAAATCGACGCTCA
AGTCAGAGGTGGCGAAACCCGACAGGACTATAAAGATACCAGGCGTTTCCCCCTGGAAGCTCCCTCGTGC
GCTCTCCTGTTCCGACCCTGCCGCTTACCGGATACCTGTCCGCCTTTCTCCCTTCGGGAAGCGTGGCGCT
TTCTCATAGCTCACGCTGTAGGTATCTCAGTTCGGTGTAGGTCGTTCGCTCCAAGCTGGGCTGTGTGCAC
GAACCCCCCGTTCAGCCCGACCGCTGCGCCTTATCCGGTAACTATCGTCTTGAGTCCAACCCGGTAAGAC
ACGACTTATCGCCACTGGCAGCAGCCACTGGTAACAGGATTAGCAGAGCGAGGTATGTAGGCGGTGCTAC
AGAGTTCTTGAAGTGGTGGCCTAACTACGGCTACACTAGAAGAACAGTATTTGGTATCTGCGCTCTGCTG
AAGCCAGTTACCTTCGGAAAAAGAGTTGGTAGCTCTTGATCCGGCAAACAAACCACCGCTGGTAGCGGTG
GTTTTTTTGTTTGCAAGCAGCAGATTACGCGCAGAAAAAAAGGATCTCAAGAAGATCCTTTGATCTTTTC
TACGGGGTCTGACGCTCAGTGGAACGAAAACTCACGTTAAGGGATTTTGGTCATGAGATTATCAAAAAGG
ATCTTCACCTAGATCCTTTTAAATTAAAAATGAAGTTTTAAATCAATCTAAAGTATATATGAGTAAACTT
GGTCTGACAGTTACCAATGCTTAATCAGTGAGGCACCTATCTCAGCGATCTGTCTATTTCGTTCATCCAT
AGTTGCCTGACTCCCCGTCGTGTAGATAACTACGATACGGGAGGGCTTACCATCTGGCCCCAGTGCTGCA
ATGATACCGCGAGACCCACGCTCACCGGCTCCAGATTTATCAGCAATAAACCAGCCAGCCGGAAGGGCCG
AGCGCAGAAGTGGTCCTGCAACTTTATCCGCCTCCATCCAGTCTATTAATTGTTGCCGGGAAGCTAGAGT
AAGTAGTTCGCCAGTTAATAGTTTGCGCAACGTTGTTGCCATTGCTACAGGCATCGTGGTGTCACGCTCG
TCGTTTGGTATGGCTTCATTCAGCTCCGGTTCCCAACGATCAAGGCGAGTTACATGATCCCCCATGTTGT
GCAAAAAAGCGGTTAGCTCCTTCGGTCCTCCGATCGTTGTCAGAAGTAAGTTGGCCGCAGTGTTATCACT
CATGGTTATGGCAGCACTGCATAATTCTCTTACTGTCATGCCATCCGTAAGATGCTTTTCTGTGACTGGT
GAGTACTCAACCAAGTCATTCTGAGAATAGTGTATGCGGCGACCGAGTTGCTCTTGCCCGGCGTCAATAC
GGGATAATACCGCGCCACATAGCAGAACTTTAAAAGTGCTCATCATTGGAAAACGTTCTTCGGGGCGAAA
ACTCTCAAGGATCTTACCGCTGTTGAGATCCAGTTCGATGTAACCCACTCGTGCACCCAACTGATCTTCA
GCATCTTTTACTTTCACCAGCGTTTCTGGGTGAGCAAAAACAGGAAGGCAAAATGCCGCAAAAAAGGGAA
TAAGGGCGACACGGAAATGTTGAATACTCATACTCTTCCTTTTTCAATATTATTGAAGCATTTATCAGGG
TTATTGTCTCATGAGCGGATACATATTTGAATGTATTTAGAAAAATAAACAAATAGGGGTTCCGCGCACA
TTTCCCCGAAAAGTGCCA
Features (pLannotate 1.2.2; 20 found; start..end, strand, type, name):
     37..89      -  misc_feature   bom (fragment): basis of mobility region from pBR322
    244..623     +  enhancer       CMV enhancer: human cytomegalovirus immediate early enhancer
    624..827     +  promoter       CMV promoter: human cytomegalovirus (CMV) immediate early promoter
    823..856     +  LTR            5' LTR (truncated) (fragment): truncated 5' long terminal repeat (LTR) from HIV-1
    872..890     +  promoter       T7 promoter: promoter for bacteriophage T7 RNA polymerase
   1305..1529    +  polyA_signal   bGH poly(A) signal: bovine growth hormone polyadenylation signal
   1533..1554    +  promoter       SV40 promoter (fragment): SV40 enhancer and early promoter
   1575..2003    +  rep_origin     f1 ori (sequence partly withheld): f1 bacteriophage origin of replication; arrow indicates direction of (+) strand synthesis
   2017..2346    +  promoter       SV40 promoter: SV40 enhancer and early promoter
   2394..2441    +  promoter       EM7 promoter: synthetic bacterial promoter&nbsp
   2460..2834    +  CDS            BleoR: antibiotic-binding protein; Sh ble from Streptoalloteichus hindustanus; confers resistance to bleomycin, phleomycin, and Zeocin™
   2844..2969    +  CDS            ble (fragment): BLE_KLEPN - Experimental evidence at protein level: Swiss-Prot protein existence level 1. Binding protein with a strong affinity to the bleomycin family of antibiotics. Binds to CL990; an antimitotic-antibiotic compound. From Klebsiella pneumoniae.
   2964..3085    +  polyA_signal   SV40 poly(A) signal: SV40 polyadenylation signal
   3158..3174    -  protein_bind   lac operator: The lac repressor binds to the lac operator to inhibit transcription in E. coli. This inhibition can be relieved by adding lactose or isopropyl-β-D-thiogalactopyranoside (IPTG). lac repressor encoded by lacI
   3182..3212    -  promoter       lac promoter: promoter for the E. coli lac operon
   3227..3248    -  protein_bind   CAP binding site: CAP binding activates transcription in the presence of cAMP. E. coli catabolite activator protein
   3261..3353    -  CDS            lacI (fragment): lac repressor; lacI; The lac repressor binds to the lac operator to inhibit transcription in E. coli. This inhibition can be relieved by adding lactose or isopropyl-β-D-thiogalactopyranoside (IPTG).
   3536..4124    -  rep_origin     ori: high-copy-number ColE1/pMB1/pBR322/pUC origin of replication
   4295..5155    -  CDS            AmpR: β-lactamase; bla; confers resistance to ampicillin, carbenicillin, and related antibiotics
   5156..5260    -  promoter       AmpR promoter: bla
