[The description below was written by a language model from this plasmid's Addgene catalogue record and pLannotate feature annotations shown in this document.]
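Description:
pST_pvLEA22mer_mutant_2 (pBS0715) is a 5,282-nt mammalian expression plasmid built on a backbone recorded as YK 02. It carries a 372-bp insert encoding pvLEA22mer_mutant_2, a variant of a late embryogenesis abundant (LEA)-type sequence from the sleeping chironomid Polypedilum vanderplanki. It is propagated in E. coli as a high-copy plasmid through a ColE1/pUC-type origin, with selection on ampicillin via the bla gene and its native promoter. An f1 origin is also present, which would allow single-stranded DNA production.

The expression cassette consists of the human CMV immediate early enhancer and promoter, followed by a T7 promoter and closed by the bovine growth hormone polyadenylation signal. The insert itself was not annotated by the automated feature caller, but the unannotated interval between the T7 promoter and the bGH poly(A) signal is where it would sit. The record does not state whether any tags or signal peptides are fused to it. A second cassette places the Sh ble gene (BleoR) under tandem SV40 early and bacterial EM7 promoters with an SV40 poly(A) signal, so Zeocin/bleomycin-family selection is possible in both mammalian cells and bacteria. Several short hits (a truncated HIV-1 LTR fragment, a lacI fragment, a Klebsiella ble fragment, a bom fragment and lac promoter/operator remnants) appear to be backbone residue or partial matches rather than functional parts.

The plasmid was made to express this extremotolerance-inspired protein in human cells. The depositor reports it as one of the top performers in an apoptosis assay, where it protected cells from apoptosis. The negative control for that assay was the empty commercial vector pSecTag2 B.
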