Addgene plasmid #185220: pST_pvLEA22mer_mutant_2 (pBS0715)
Purpose: For the mammalian expression of the sleeping chironomid protein pvLEA22mer_mutant_2. This is one of the top performing targets in our apoptosis assay (it protected from apoptosis).
Depositing lab: Pamela Silver. Depositing organization: Harvard Medical School. Publication: Natural and Designed Proteins Inspired by Extremotolerant Organisms Can Form Condensates and Attenuate Apoptosis in Human Cells. Veling MT, Nguyen DT, Thadani NN, Oster ME, Rollins NJ, Brock KP, Bethel NP, Lim S, Baker D, Way JC, Marks DS, Chang RL, Silver PA. ACS Synth Biol. 2022 Mar 18;11(3):1292-1302. doi: 10.1021/acssynbio.1c00572. Epub 2022 Feb 18. PubMed 35176859.
Backbone
  Vector backbone: YK 02
  Vector type: Mammalian Expression
Growth in bacteria
  Bacterial resistance: Ampicillin, 100 μg/mL
  Growth temperature: 37°C
  Growth strain: DH5alpha
  Copy number: High Copy
Gene/Insert
  Gene/Insert name: pvLEA22mer_mutant_2
  Species: P. vanderplanki
  Insert size (bp): 372
  Cloning method: Gibson Cloning
Terms and licenses: Academic/Nonprofit Terms; Industry Terms: Not Available to Industry
Depositor comments: This is one of the top performing targets in our apoptosis assay (it protected from apoptosis). See supplemental table 2 in our paper to see its performance in our assay. The negative control for this assay is pSecTag2 B which can be obtained from Thermo here https://www.thermofisher.com/order/catalog/product/V90020
How to cite: pST_pvLEA22mer_mutant_2 (pBS0715) was a gift from Pamela Silver (Addgene plasmid # 185220 ; http://n2t.net/addgene:185220 ; RRID:Addgene_185220)
